Addgene plasmid #127255: COOHend ELL2
Purpose: Expresses the C terminal segment of human ELL2 in mammalian cells
Depositing lab: Christine Milcarek. Depositing organization: University of Pittsburgh (University, School of Medicine, and Cancer Institute). Publication: Transcription elongation factor ELL2 directs immunoglobulin secretion in plasma cells by stimulating altered RNA processing. Martincic K, Alkan SA, Cheatle A, Borghesi L, Milcarek C. Nat Immunol. 2009 Oct;10(10):1102-9. doi: 10.1038/ni.1786. Epub 2009 Sep 13. PubMed 19749764.
Backbone
  Vector backbone: pEF4B
  Backbone manufacturer: Invitrogen
  Backbone size w/o insert (bp): 5800
  Vector type: Mammalian Expression ; Other
  Selectable markers: Zeocin
Growth in bacteria
  Bacterial resistance: Ampicillin, 100 μg/mL
  Growth temperature: 37°C
  Growth strain: DH5alpha
  Copy number: Unknown
Gene/Insert
  Gene/Insert name: ELL2 (C-terminal end) (alt names: CM518; IMAGE Clone4822236)
  Species: H. sapiens (human)
  Insert size (bp): 1250
  Mutation: contains only the last 389 aa
  Entrez Gene: ELL2 (a.k.a. MRCCAT1)
  Promoter: pEF1a
  Cloning method: Restriction Enzyme; 5′ cloning site EcoRI (not destroyed); 3′ cloning site PmeI (not destroyed)
  Sequencing primers: 5′ T7
Resource information
  A portion of this plasmid was derived from a plasmid made by: IMAGE Clone4822236
Terms and licenses: Academic/Nonprofit Terms; Industry Terms: Not Available to Industry
Depositor comments: Uncertain about protein expression
How to cite: COOHend ELL2 was a gift from Christine Milcarek (Addgene plasmid # 127255 ; http://n2t.net/addgene:127255 ; RRID:Addgene_127255)
