[The description below was written by a language model from this plasmid's Addgene catalogue record and pLannotate feature annotations shown in this document.]
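Description:
COOHend ELL2 is a mammalian expression plasmid built on Invitrogen's pEF4B backbone, carrying the C-terminal portion of human ELL2, a transcription elongation factor that is part of the super elongation complex and has been linked to altered RNA processing and immunoglobulin secretion in plasma cells. The insert, about 1.25 kb and derived from an IMAGE cDNA clone, encodes only the last 389 amino acids of the protein and was placed between EcoRI and PmeI sites. It is driven by the strong constitutive human EF-1α promoter and terminated by the bovine growth hormone polyadenylation signal. The annotated sequence (about 7 kb) shows vector-derived leader elements immediately upstream of the ELL2 fragment: a short His-tag-containing segment, the T7 gene 10 leader and the Xpress epitope with its enterokinase site. This suggests an N-terminally tagged fusion, although the record does not list tags explicitly. A T7 promoter between the EF-1α promoter and the coding region serves as a sequencing primer site and could support in vitro transcription.

The plasmid is propagated in E. coli through a high-copy ColE1/pUC-type origin with ampicillin resistance, and it also carries an f1 origin. A Sh ble (BleoR) cassette, preceded by both the SV40 early promoter and the bacterial EM7 promoter and followed by the SV40 poly(A) signal, allows Zeocin selection of transfected mammalian cells. The construct is intended for expressing a truncated ELL2 in mammalian cells, presumably to dissect the contributions of individual domains to ELL2 function. The depositor notes that protein expression from it is uncertain.
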