Features (pLannotate 1.2.2; 24 found; start..end, strand, type, name):
      1..1179    +  promoter       EF-1α promoter: strong constitutive promoter for human elongation factor EF-1α
   1196..1214    +  promoter       T7 promoter: promoter for bacteriophage T7 RNA polymerase
   1256..1276    +  CDS            capTEV™ (fragment): composite tag for in vivo biotinylation, TEV protease cleavage, and 6xHis tagging
   1277..1309    +  CDS            T7 tag (gene 10 leader): leader peptide from bacteriophage T7 gene 10 promotes efficient translation in E. coli
   1313..1336    +  CDS            Xpress™ tag: Xpress™ epitope tag, including an enterokinase recognition and cleavage site
   1361..2527    +  CDS            ELL2 (fragment): ELL2_HUMAN - Experimental evidence at protein level: Swiss-Prot protein existence level 1. Elongation factor component of the super elongation complex (SEC), a complex required to increase the catalytic rate of RNA polymerase II transcription by suppressing transient pausing by the polymerase at multiple sites along the DNA. Component of the little elongation complex (LEC), a complex required to regulate small nuclear RNA (snRNA) gene transcription by RNA polymerase II and III (PubMed:22195968). Plays a role in immunoglobulin secretion in plasma cells: directs efficient alternative mRNA proces
   2635..2859    +  polyA_signal   bGH poly(A) signal: bovine growth hormone polyadenylation signal
   2863..2884    +  promoter       SV40 promoter (fragment): SV40 enhancer and early promoter
   2905..3333    +  rep_origin     f1 ori (sequence partly withheld): f1 bacteriophage origin of replication; arrow indicates direction of (+) strand synthesis
   3347..3676    +  promoter       SV40 promoter: SV40 enhancer and early promoter
   3724..3771    +  promoter       EM7 promoter: synthetic bacterial promoter&nbsp
   3790..4164    +  CDS            BleoR: antibiotic-binding protein; Sh ble from Streptoalloteichus hindustanus; confers resistance to bleomycin, phleomycin, and Zeocin™
   4174..4299    +  CDS            ble (fragment): BLE_KLEPN - Experimental evidence at protein level: Swiss-Prot protein existence level 1. Binding protein with a strong affinity to the bleomycin family of antibiotics. Binds to CL990; an antimitotic-antibiotic compound. From Klebsiella pneumoniae.
   4294..4415    +  polyA_signal   SV40 poly(A) signal: SV40 polyadenylation signal
   4488..4504    -  protein_bind   lac operator: The lac repressor binds to the lac operator to inhibit transcription in E. coli. This inhibition can be relieved by adding lactose or isopropyl-β-D-thiogalactopyranoside (IPTG). lac repressor encoded by lacI
   4512..4542    -  promoter       lac promoter: promoter for the E. coli lac operon
   4557..4578    -  protein_bind   CAP binding site: CAP binding activates transcription in the presence of cAMP. E. coli catabolite activator protein
   4591..4683    -  CDS            lacI (fragment): lac repressor; lacI; The lac repressor binds to the lac operator to inhibit transcription in E. coli. This inhibition can be relieved by adding lactose or isopropyl-β-D-thiogalactopyranoside (IPTG).
   4866..5454    -  rep_origin     ori: high-copy-number ColE1/pMB1/pBR322/pUC origin of replication
   5625..6485    -  CDS            AmpR: β-lactamase; bla; confers resistance to ampicillin, carbenicillin, and related antibiotics
   6486..6590    -  promoter       AmpR promoter: bla
   6649..6701    -  misc_feature   bom (fragment): basis of mobility region from pBR322
   6856..6874    +  enhancer       CMV enhancer (fragment): human cytomegalovirus immediate early enhancer
   6899..6965    +  CDS            small t antigen (fragment): SV40 (simian virus 40) small t antigen
>Addgene plasmid #127255 | COOHend ELL2 | addgene full sequence | sequence record 249676 | Addgene NGS Result
GGCTCCGGTGCCCGTCAGTGGGCAGAGCGCACATCGCCCACAGTCCCCGAGAAGTTGGGGGGAGGGGTCG
GCAATTGAACCGGTGCCTAGAGAAGGTGGCGCGGGGTAAACTGGGAAAGTGATGTCGTGTACTGGCTCCG
CCTTTTTCCCGAGGGTGGGGGAGAACCGTATATAAGTGCAGTAGTCGCCGTGAACGTTCTTTTTCGCAAC
GGGTTTGCCGCCAGAACACAGGTAAGTGCCGTGTGTGGTTCCCGCGGGCCTGGCCTCTTTACGGGTTATG
GCCCTTGCGTGCCTTGAATTACTTCCACCTGGCTGCAGTACGTGATTCTTGATCCCGAGCTTCGGGTTGG
AAGTGGGTGGGAGAGTTCGAGGCCTTGCGCTTAAGGAGCCCCTTCGCCTCGTGCTTGAGTTGAGGCCTGG
CCTGGGCGCTGGGGCCGCCGCGTGCGAATCTGGTGGCACCTTCGCGCCTGTCTCGCTGCTTTCGATAAGT
CTCTAGCCATTTAAAATTTTTGATGACCTGCTGCGACGCTTTTTTTCTGGCAAGATAGTCTTGTAAATGC
GGGCCAAGATCTGCACACTGGTATTTCGGTTTTTGGGGCCGCGGGCGGCGACGGGGCCCGTGCGTCCCAG
CGCACATGTTCGGCGAGGCGGGGCCTGCGAGCGCGGCCACCGAGAATCGGACGGGGGTAGTCTCAAGCTG
GCCGGCCTGCTCTGGTGCCTGGCCTCGCGCCGCCGTGTATCGCCCCGCCCTGGGCGGCAAGGCTGGCCCG
GTCGGCACCAGTTGCGTGAGCGGAAAGATGGCCGCTTCCCGGCCCTGCTGCAGGGAGCTCAAAATGGAGG
ACGCGGCGCTCGGGAGAGCGGGCGGGTGAGTCACCCACACAAAGGAAAAGGGCCTTTCCGTCCTCAGCCG
TCGCTTCATGTGACTCCACGGAGTACCGGGCGCCGTCCAGGCACCTCGATTAGTTCTCGAGCTTTTGGAG
TACGTCGTCTTTAGGTTGGGGGGAGGGGTTTTATGCGATGGAGTTTCCCCACACTGAGTGGGTGGAGACT
GAAGTTAGGCCAGCTTGGCACTTGATGTAATTCTCCTTGGAATTTGCCCTTTTTGAGTTTGGATCTTGGT
TCATTCTCAAGCCTCAGACAGTGGTTCAAAGTTTTTTTCTTCCATTTCAGGTGTCGTGAGGAATTAGCTT
GGTACTAATACGACTCACTATAGGGAGACCCAAGCTGGCTAGGTAAGCTTACCATGGGGGGTTCTCATCA
TCATCATCATCATGGTATGGCTAGCATGACTGGTGGACAGCAAATGGGTCGGGATCTGTACGACGATGAC
GATAAGGTACCTAAGGATCCAGTGTGGTGGAATTCTAAGGACCTCTCATATACCTTAAAGGATTATGTTT
TTAAAGAGCTTCAAAGAGACTGGCCTGGATACAGTGAAATAGACAGACGGTCATTGGAGTCAGTGCTCTC
TAGAAAACTAAATCCGTCTCAGAATGCTACAGGCACCAGCCGTTCAGAATCTCCTGTATGTTCTAGTAGA
GATGCTGTATCTTCTCCTCAGAAACGGCTTTTGGATTCAGAGTTTATTGATCCTTTAATGAATAAAAAAG
CCCGAATATCTCACCTGACGAACAGAGTACCACCAACACTAAATGGTCATTTGAATCCCACCAGTGAAAA
ATCGGCTGCAGGCCTCCCACTGCCCCCTGCGGCTGCTGCCATCCCCACCCCTCCACCGCTGCCTTCAACC
TATCTGCCCATCTCACATCCTCCTCAGATTGTAAATTCTAACTCCAACTCCCCTAGCACTCCAGAAGGCC
GGGGGACTCAAGACCTACCTGTTGACAGTTTTAGTCAAAACGATAGTATCTATGAGGACCAGCAAGACAA
ATATACCTCTAGGACTTCTCTGGAAACCTTACCCCCTGGTTCCGTTCTACTAAAGTGTCCAAAGCCTATG
GAAGAAAACCATTCAATGTCTCACAAAAAGTCCAAAAAGAAGTCTAAAAAACATAAGGAAAAGGACCAAA
TAAAAAAGCACGACATTGAGACTATTGAGGAAAAGGAGGAAGATCTTAAGAGAGAAGAGGAAATTGCCAA
GCTAAATAACTCCAGTCCAAATTCCAGTGGAGGAGTTAAAGAGGATTGCACTGCCTCCATGGAACCTTCA
GCAATTGAACTCCCAGATTATTTGATAAAATATATCGCTATCGTCTCCTATGAGCAACGCCAGAATTATA
AGGATGACTTCAATGCAGAGTATGATGAGTACAGAGCTTTGCATGCCAGGATGGAGACTGTAGCTAGAAG
ATTTATCAAACTAGATGCACAAAGAAAGCGCCTTTCTCCAGGCTCAAAAGAGTATCAGAATGTTCATGAA
GAAGTCTTACAAGAATATCAGAAGATAAAGCAGTCTAGTCCCAATTACCATGAAGAAAAATACAGATGTG
AATATCTTCATAACAAGCTGGCTCACATCAAAAGGCTAATAGGTGAATTTGACCAACAGCAAGCAGAGTC
ATGGTCCTAGAACTCTGCTTGGACCAGAAGATGTGAATAAACTTAAGCTTATTTATTTAAAATTCCAAAT
GAGTTGCTCTAGAGGGCCCGTTTAAACCCGCTGATCAGCCTCGACTGTGCCTTCTAGTTGCCAGCCATCT
GTTGTTTGCCCCTCCCCCGTGCCTTCCTTGACCCTGGAAGGTGCCACTCCCACTGTCCTTTCCTAATAAA
ATGAGGAAATTGCATCGCATTGTCTGAGTAGGTGTCATTCTATTCTGGGGGGTGGGGTGGGGCAGGACAG
CAAGGGGGAGGATTGGGAAGACAATAGCAGGCATGCTGGGGATGCGGTGGGCTCTATGGCTTCTGAGGCG
GAAAGAACCAGCTGGGGCTCTAGGGGGTATCCCC
[124 nt withheld, positions 2905-3028]
C
[91 nt withheld, positions 3030-3120]
A
[49 nt withheld, positions 3122-3170]
CCTTTGACGTTGGAGTCCACGTTCTTT
[37 nt withheld, positions 3198-3234]
ACCCTATCTCGGTCTATTCTTTTGATTTATAAGGGATTTTGCCGATTTCGGCCTATTGGTTAAAAAATGA
GCTGATTTAACAAAAATTTAACGCGAATTAATTCTGTGGAATGTGTGTCAGTTAGGGTGTGGAAAGTCCC
CAGGCTCCCCAGCAGGCAGAAGTATGCAAAGCATGCATCTCAATTAGTCAGCAACCAGGTGTGGAAAGTC
CCCAGGCTCCCCAGCAGGCAGAAGTATGCAAAGCATGCATCTCAATTAGTCAGCAACCATAGTCCCGCCC
CTAACTCCGCCCATCCCGCCCCTAACTCCGCCCAGTTCCGCCCATTCTCCGCCCCATGGCTGACTAATTT
TTTTTATTTATGCAGAGGCCGAGGCCGCCTCTGCCTCTGAGCTATTCCAGAAGTAGTGAGGAGGCTTTTT
TGGAGGCCTAGGCTTTTGCAAAAAGCTCCCGGGAGCTTGTATATCCATTTTCGGATCTGATCAGCACGTG
TTGACAATTAATCATCGGCATAGTATATCGGCATAGTATAATACGACAAGGTGAGGAACTAAACCATGGC
CAAGTTGACCAGTGCCGTTCCGGTGCTCACCGCGCGCGACGTCGCCGGAGCGGTCGAGTTCTGGACCGAC
CGGCTCGGGTTCTCCCGGGACTTCGTGGAGGACGACTTCGCCGGTGTGGTCCGGGACGACGTGACCCTGT
TCATCAGCGCGGTCCAGGACCAGGTGGTGCCGGACAACACCCTGGCCTGGGTGTGGGTGCGCGGCCTGGA
CGAGCTGTACGCCGAGTGGTCGGAGGTCGTGTCCACGAACTTCCGGGACGCCTCCGGGCCGGCCATGACC
GAGATCGGCGAGCAGCCGTGGGGGCGGGAGTTCGCCCTGCGCGACCCGGCCGGCAACTGCGTGCACTTCG
TGGCCGAGGAGCAGGACTGACACGTGCTACGAGATTTCGATTCCACCGCCGCCTTCTATGAAAGGTTGGG
CTTCGGAATCGTTTTCCGGGACGCCGGCTGGATGATCCTCCAGCGCGGGGATCTCATGCTGGAGTTCTTC
GCCCACCCCAACTTGTTTATTGCAGCTTATAATGGTTACAAATAAAGCAATAGCATCACAAATTTCACAA
ATAAAGCATTTTTTTCACTGCATTCTAGTTGTGGTTTGTCCAAACTCATCAATGTATCTTATCATGTCTG
TATACCGTCGACCTCTAGCTAGAGCTTGGCGTAATCATGGTCATAGCTGTTTCCTGTGTGAAATTGTTAT
CCGCTCACAATTCCACACAACATACGAGCCGGAAGCATAAAGTGTAAAGCCTGGGGTGCCTAATGAGTGA
GCTAACTCACATTAATTGCGTTGCGCTCACTGCCCGCTTTCCAGTCGGGAAACCTGTCGTGCCAGCTGCA
TTAATGAATCGGCCAACGCGCGGGGAGAGGCGGTTTGCGTATTGGGCGCTCTTCCGCTTCCTCGCTCACT
GACTCGCTGCGCTCGGTCGTTCGGCTGCGGCGAGCGGTATCAGCTCACTCAAAGGCGGTAATACGGTTAT
CCACAGAATCAGGGGATAACGCAGGAAAGAACATGTGAGCAAAAGGCCAGCAAAAGGCCAGGAACCGTAA
AAAGGCCGCGTTGCTGGCGTTTTTCCATAGGCTCCGCCCCCCTGACGAGCATCACAAAAATCGACGCTCA
AGTCAGAGGTGGCGAAACCCGACAGGACTATAAAGATACCAGGCGTTTCCCCCTGGAAGCTCCCTCGTGC
GCTCTCCTGTTCCGACCCTGCCGCTTACCGGATACCTGTCCGCCTTTCTCCCTTCGGGAAGCGTGGCGCT
TTCTCATAGCTCACGCTGTAGGTATCTCAGTTCGGTGTAGGTCGTTCGCTCCAAGCTGGGCTGTGTGCAC
GAACCCCCCGTTCAGCCCGACCGCTGCGCCTTATCCGGTAACTATCGTCTTGAGTCCAACCCGGTAAGAC
ACGACTTATCGCCACTGGCAGCAGCCACTGGTAACAGGATTAGCAGAGCGAGGTATGTAGGCGGTGCTAC
AGAGTTCTTGAAGTGGTGGCCTAACTACGGCTACACTAGAAGAACAGTATTTGGTATCTGCGCTCTGCTG
AAGCCAGTTACCTTCGGAAAAAGAGTTGGTAGCTCTTGATCCGGCAAACAAACCACCGCTGGTAGCGGTG
GTTTTTTTGTTTGCAAGCAGCAGATTACGCGCAGAAAAAAAGGATCTCAAGAAGATCCTTTGATCTTTTC
TACGGGGTCTGACGCTCAGTGGAACGAAAACTCACGTTAAGGGATTTTGGTCATGAGATTATCAAAAAGG
ATCTTCACCTAGATCCTTTTAAATTAAAAATGAAGTTTTAAATCAATCTAAAGTATATATGAGTAAACTT
GGTCTGACAGTTACCAATGCTTAATCAGTGAGGCACCTATCTCAGCGATCTGTCTATTTCGTTCATCCAT
AGTTGCCTGACTCCCCGTCGTGTAGATAACTACGATACGGGAGGGCTTACCATCTGGCCCCAGTGCTGCA
ATGATACCGCGAGACCCACGCTCACCGGCTCCAGATTTATCAGCAATAAACCAGCCAGCCGGAAGGGCCG
AGCGCAGAAGTGGTCCTGCAACTTTATCCGCCTCCATCCAGTCTATTAATTGTTGCCGGGAAGCTAGAGT
AAGTAGTTCGCCAGTTAATAGTTTGCGCAACGTTGTTGCCATTGCTACAGGCATCGTGGTGTCACGCTCG
TCGTTTGGTATGGCTTCATTCAGCTCCGGTTCCCAACGATCAAGGCGAGTTACATGATCCCCCATGTTGT
GCAAAAAAGCGGTTAGCTCCTTCGGTCCTCCGATCGTTGTCAGAAGTAAGTTGGCCGCAGTGTTATCACT
CATGGTTATGGCAGCACTGCATAATTCTCTTACTGTCATGCCATCCGTAAGATGCTTTTCTGTGACTGGT
GAGTACTCAACCAAGTCATTCTGAGAATAGTGTATGCGGCGACCGAGTTGCTCTTGCCCGGCGTCAATAC
GGGATAATACCGCGCCACATAGCAGAACTTTAAAAGTGCTCATCATTGGAAAACGTTCTTCGGGGCGAAA
ACTCTCAAGGATCTTACCGCTGTTGAGATCCAGTTCGATGTAACCCACTCGTGCACCCAACTGATCTTCA
GCATCTTTTACTTTCACCAGCGTTTCTGGGTGAGCAAAAACAGGAAGGCAAAATGCCGCAAAAAAGGGAA
TAAGGGCGACACGGAAATGTTGAATACTCATACTCTTCCTTTTTCAATATTATTGAAGCATTTATCAGGG
TTATTGTCTCATGAGCGGATACATATTTGAATGTATTTAGAAAAATAAACAAATAGGGGTTCCGCGCACA
TTTCCCCGAAAAGTGCCACCTGACGTCGACGGATCGGGAGATCTCCCGATCCCCTATGGTGCACTCTCAG
TACAATCTGCTCTGATGCCGCATAGTTAAGCCAGTATCTGCTCCCTGCTTGTGTGTTGGAGGTCGCTGAG
TAGTGCGCGAGCAAAATTTAAGCTACAACAAGGCAAGGCTTGACCGACAATTGCATGAAGAATCTGCTTA
GGGTTAGGCGTTTTGCGCTGCTTCGCGATGTACGGGCCAGATATACGCGTTGACATTGATTATTGACTAG
GCTTTTGCAAAAAGCTTTGCAAAGATGGATAAAGTTTTAAACAGAGAGGAATCTTTGCAGCTAATGGACC
TTCTAGGTCTTGAAAGGAGTGGGAATT
